LOCUS       Exported 12799 bp ds-DNA circular SYN 13-MAY-2021
DEFINITION  synthetic circular DNA
ACCESSION   .
VERSION     .
KEYWORDS    pFThGW
SOURCE      synthetic DNA construct
  ORGANISM  synthetic DNA construct
REFERENCE   1 (bases 1 to 12799)
  AUTHORS   Dittgen T, Nimmerjahn A, Komai S, Licznerski P, Waters J, Margrie
            TW, Helmchen F, Denk W, Brecht M, Osten P
  TITLE     Lentivirus-based genetic manipulations of cortical neurons and their
            optical and electrophysiological monitoring in vivo.
  JOURNAL   Proc Natl Acad Sci U S A. 2004 Dec 28. 101(52):18206-11.
  PUBMED    15608064
REFERENCE   2 (bases 1 to 12799)
  AUTHORS   .
  TITLE     Direct Submission
  JOURNAL   Exported May 13, 2021 from SnapGene Server 1.1.58
            http://www.snapgene.com
FEATURES             Location/Qualifiers
     source          1..12799
                     /organism="synthetic DNA construct"
                     /mol_type="other DNA"
     primer_bind     complement(47..66)
                     /label=pRS-marker
                     /note="pRS vectors, use to sequence yeast selectable
                     marker"
     enhancer        238..617
                     /label=CMV enhancer
                     /note="human cytomegalovirus immediate early enhancer"
     promoter        619..817
                     /label=CMV promoter
                     /note="human cytomegalovirus (CMV) immediate early
                     promoter"
     primer_bind     772..792
                     /label=CMV-F
                     /note="Human CMV immediate early promoter, forward primer"
     LTR             835..1015
                     /label=5' LTR (truncated)
                     /note="truncated 5' long terminal repeat (LTR) from HIV-1"
     misc_feature    1062..1187
                     /label=HIV-1 Psi
                     /note="packaging signal of human immunodeficiency virus
                     type 1"
     misc_feature    1680..1913
                     /label=RRE
                     /note="The Rev response element (RRE) of HIV-1 allows for
                     Rev-dependent mRNA export from the nucleus to the
                     cytoplasm."
     CDS             2098..2142
                     /codon_start=1
                     /product="antigenic peptide corresponding to amino acids
                     655 to 669 of the HIV envelope protein gp41 (Lutje Hulsik
                     et al., 2013)"
                     /label=gp41 peptide
                     /note="recognized by the 2H10 single-chain llama nanobody"
                     /translation="KNEQELLELDKWASL"
     misc_feature    2440..2557
                     /label=cPPT/CTS
                     /note="central polypurine tract and central termination
                     sequence of HIV-1"
     regulatory      6725..6734
                     /regulatory_class="other"
                     /note="vertebrate consensus sequence for strong initiation
                     of translation (Kozak, 1987)"
     CDS             6731..7450
                     /codon_start=1
                     /product="the original enhanced GFP (Yang et al., 1996)"
                     /label=EGFP
                     /note="mammalian codon-optimized"
                     /translation="MVSKGEELFTGVVPILVELDGDVNGHKFSVSGEGEGDATYGKLTL
                     KFICTTGKLPVPWPTLVTTLTYGVQCFSRYPDHMKQHDFFKSAMPEGYVQERTIFFKDD
                     GNYKTRAEVKFEGDTLVNRIELKGIDFKEDGNILGHKLEYNYNSHNVYIMADKQKNGIK
                     VNFKIRHNIEDGSVQLADHYQQNTPIGDGPVLLPDNHYLSTQSALSKDPNEKRDHMVLL
                     EFVTAAGITLGMDELYK"
     CDS             6731..7447
                     /codon_start=1
                     /product="enhanced GFP"
                     /label=EGFP
                     /translation="MVSKGEELFTGVVPILVELDGDVNGHKFSVSGEGEGDATYGKLTL
                     KFICTTGKLPVPWPTLVTTLTYGVQCFSRYPDHMKQHDFFKSAMPEGYVQERTIFFKDD
                     GNYKTRAEVKFEGDTLVNRIELKGIDFKEDGNILGHKLEYNYNSHNVYIMADKQKNGIK
                     VNFKIRHNIEDGSVQLADHYQQNTPIGDGPVLLPDNHYLSTQSALSKDPNEKRDHMVLL
                     EFVTAAGITLGMDELYK"
     primer_bind     complement(6776..6797)
                     /label=EGFP-N
                     /note="EGFP, reverse primer"
     primer_bind     complement(7037..7056)
                     /label=EXFP-R
                     /note="For distinguishing EGFP variants, reverse primer"
     primer_bind     7384..7405
                     /label=EGFP-C
                     /note="EGFP, forward primer"
     misc_feature    7491..8079
                     /label=WPRE
                     /note="woodchuck hepatitis virus posttranscriptional
                     regulatory element"
     primer_bind     complement(7544..7564)
                     /label=WPRE-R
                     /note="WPRE, reverse primer"
     CDS             complement(7962..7973)
                     /codon_start=1
                     /product="Factor Xa recognition and cleavage site"
                     /label=Factor Xa site
                     /translation="IEGR"
     primer_bind     complement(8082..8098)
                     /label=KS primer
                     /note="common sequencing primer, one of multiple similar
                     variants"
     primer_bind     complement(8083..8099)
                     /label=pBluescriptKS
                     /note="For pBluescript vector"
     LTR             8604..8784
                     /label=5' LTR (truncated)
                     /note="truncated 5' long terminal repeat (LTR) from HIV-1"
     primer_bind     complement(8810..8827)
                     /label=BGH-rev
                     /note="Bovine growth hormone terminator, reverse primer.
                     Also called BGH reverse"
     polyA_signal    8816..9040
                     /label=bGH poly(A) signal
                     /note="bovine growth hormone polyadenylation signal"
     rep_origin      9086..9514
                     /direction=RIGHT
                     /label=f1 ori
                     /note="f1 bacteriophage origin of replication; arrow
                     indicates direction of (+) strand synthesis"
     primer_bind     complement(9173..9192)
                     /label=F1ori-R
                     /note="F1 origin, reverse primer"
     primer_bind     9383..9404
                     /label=F1ori-F
                     /note="F1 origin, forward primer"
     primer_bind     complement(9523..9543)
                     /label=pBABE 3'
                     /note="SV40 enhancer, reverse primer for pBABE vectors"
     promoter        9528..9857
                     /label=SV40 promoter
                     /note="SV40 enhancer and early promoter"
     rep_origin      9708..9843
                     /label=SV40 ori
                     /note="SV40 origin of replication"
     primer_bind     9770..9789
                     /label=SV40pro-F
                     /note="SV40 promoter/origin, forward primer"
     promoter        9905..9952
                     /label=EM7 promoter
                     /note="synthetic bacterial promoter "
     CDS             9971..10345
                     /codon_start=1
                     /gene="Sh ble from Streptoalloteichus hindustanus"
                     /product="antibiotic-binding protein"
                     /label=BleoR
                     /note="confers resistance to bleomycin, phleomycin, and
                     Zeocin(TM)"
                     /translation="MAKLTSAVPVLTARDVAGAVEFWTDRLGFSRDFVEDDFAGVVRDD
                     VTLFISAVQDQVVPDNTLAWVWVRGLDELYAEWSEVVSTNFRDASGPAMTEIGEQPWGR
                     EFALRDPAGNCVHFVAEEQD"
     polyA_signal    10475..10596
                     /label=SV40 poly(A) signal
                     /note="SV40 polyadenylation signal"
     primer_bind     complement(10512..10531)
                     /label=SV40pA-R
                     /note="SV40 polyA, reverse primer"
     primer_bind     10566..10585
                     /label=EBV-rev
                     /note="SV40 polyA terminator, reverse primer"
     primer_bind     complement(10645..10661)
                     /label=M13 rev
                     /note="common sequencing primer, one of multiple similar
                     variants"
     primer_bind     complement(10645..10661)
                     /label=M13 Reverse
                     /note="In lacZ gene. Also called M13-rev"
     primer_bind     complement(10658..10680)
                     /label=M13/pUC Reverse
                     /note="In lacZ gene"
     protein_bind    10669..10685
                     /label=lac operator
                     /bound_moiety="lac repressor encoded by lacI"
                     /note="The lac repressor binds to the lac operator to
                     inhibit transcription in E. coli. This inhibition can be
                     relieved by adding lactose or
                     isopropyl-beta-D-thiogalactopyranoside (IPTG)."
     promoter        complement(10693..10723)
                     /label=lac promoter
                     /note="promoter for the E. coli lac operon"
     protein_bind    10738..10759
                     /label=CAP binding site
                     /bound_moiety="E. coli catabolite activator protein"
                     /note="CAP binding activates transcription in the presence
                     of cAMP."
     primer_bind     complement(10876..10893)
                     /label=L4440
                     /note="L4440 vector, forward primer"
     rep_origin      complement(11047..11635)
                     /direction=LEFT
                     /label=ori
                     /note="high-copy-number ColE1/pMB1/pBR322/pUC origin of
                     replication"
     primer_bind     complement(11127..11146)
                     /label=pBR322ori-F
                     /note="pBR322 origin, forward primer"
     CDS             complement(11806..12666)
                     /codon_start=1
                     /gene="bla"
                     /product="beta-lactamase"
                     /label=AmpR
                     /note="confers resistance to ampicillin, carbenicillin, and
                     related antibiotics"
                     /translation="MSIQHFRVALIPFFAAFCLPVFAHPETLVKVKDAEDQLGARVGYI
                     ELDLNSGKILESFRPEERFPMMSTFKVLLCGAVLSRIDAGQEQLGRRIHYSQNDLVEYS
                     PVTEKHLTDGMTVRELCSAAITMSDNTAANLLLTTIGGPKELTAFLHNMGDHVTRLDRW
                     EPELNEAIPNDERDTTMPVAMATTLRKLLTGELLTLASRQQLIDWMEADKVAGPLLRSA
                     LPAGWFIADKSGAGERGSRGIIAALGPDGKPSRIVVIYTTGSQATMDERNRQIAEIGAS
                     LIKHW"
     primer_bind     12429..12448
                     /label=Amp-R
                     /note="Ampicillin resistance gene, reverse primer"
     promoter        complement(12667..12771)
                     /gene="bla"
                     /label=AmpR promoter
ORIGIN
        1 gtcgacggat cgggagatct cccgatcccc tatggtgcac tctcagtaca atctgctctg
       61 atgccgcata gttaagccag tatctgctcc ctgcttgtgt gttggaggtc gctgagtagt
      121 gcgcgagcaa aatttaagct acaacaaggc aaggcttgac cgacaattgc atgaagaatc
      181 tgcttagggt taggcgtttt gcgctgcttc gcgatgtacg ggccagatat acgcgttgac
      241 attgattatt gactagttat taatagtaat caattacggg gtcattagtt catagcccat
      301 atatggagtt ccgcgttaca taacttacgg taaatggccc gcctggctga ccgcccaacg
      361 acccccgccc attgacgtca ataatgacgt atgttcccat agtaacgcca atagggactt
      421 tccattgacg tcaatgggtg gagtatttac ggtaaactgc ccacttggca gtacatcaag
      481 tgtatcatat gccaagtacg ccccctattg acgtcaatga cggtaaatgg cccgcctggc
      541 attatgccca gtacatgacc ttatgggact ttcctacttg gcagtacatc tacgtattag
      601 tcatcgctat taccatggtg atgcggtttt ggcagtacat caatgggcgt ggatagcggt
      661 ttgactcacg gggatttcca agtctccacc ccattgacgt caatgggagt ttgttttggc
      721 accaaaatca acgggacttt ccaaaatgtc gtaacaactc cgccccattg acgcaaatgg
      781 gcggtaggcg tgtacggtgg gaggtctata taagcagcgc gttttgcctg tactgggtct
      841 ctctggttag accagatctg agcctgggag ctctctggct aactagggaa cccactgctt
      901 aagcctcaat aaagcttgcc ttgagtgctt caagtagtgt gtgcccgtct gttgtgtgac
      961 tctggtaact agagatccct cagacccttt tagtcagtgt ggaaaatctc tagcagtggc
     1021 gcccgaacag ggacttgaaa gcgaaaggga aaccagagga gctctctcga cgcaggactc
     1081 ggcttgctga agcgcgcacg gcaagaggcg aggggcggcg actggtgagt acgccaaaaa
     1141 ttttgactag cggaggctag aaggagagag atgggtgcga gagcgtcagt attaagcggg
     1201 ggagaattag atcgcgatgg gaaaaaattc ggttaaggcc agggggaaag aaaaaatata
     1261 aattaaaaca tatagtatgg gcaagcaggg agctagaacg attcgcagtt aatcctggcc
     1321 tgttagaaac atcagaaggc tgtagacaaa tactgggaca gctacaacca tcccttcaga
     1381 caggatcaga agaacttaga tcattatata atacagtagc aaccctctat tgtgtgcatc
     1441 aaaggataga gataaaagac accaaggaag ctttagacaa gatagaggaa gagcaaaaca
     1501 aaagtaagac caccgcacag caagcggccg ctgatcttca gacctggagg aggagatatg
     1561 agggacaatt ggagaagtga attatataaa tataaagtag taaaaattga accattagga
     1621 gtagcaccca ccaaggcaaa gagaagagtg gtgcagagag aaaaaagagc agtgggaata
     1681 ggagctttgt tccttgggtt cttgggagca gcaggaagca ctatgggcgc agcgtcaatg
     1741 acgctgacgg tacaggccag acaattattg tctggtatag tgcagcagca gaacaatttg
     1801 ctgagggcta ttgaggcgca acagcatctg ttgcaactca cagtctgggg catcaagcag
     1861 ctccaggcaa gaatcctggc tgtggaaaga tacctaaagg atcaacagct cctggggatt
     1921 tggggttgct ctggaaaact catttgcacc actgctgtgc cttggaatgc tagttggagt
     1981 aataaatctc tggaacagat ttggaatcac acgacctgga tggagtggga cagagaaatt
     2041 aacaattaca caagcttaat acactcctta attgaagaat cgcaaaacca gcaagaaaag
     2101 aatgaacaag aattattgga attagataaa tgggcaagtt tgtggaattg gtttaacata
     2161 acaaattggc tgtggtatat aaaattattc ataatgatag taggaggctt ggtaggttta
     2221 agaatagttt ttgctgtact ttctatagtg aatagagtta ggcagggata ttcaccatta
     2281 tcgtttcaga cccacctccc aaccccgagg ggacccgaca ggcccgaagg aatagaagaa
     2341 gaaggtggag agagagacag agacagatcc attcgattag tgaacggatc ggcactgcgt
     2401 gcgccaattc tgcagacaaa tggcagtatt catccacaat tttaaaagaa aaggggggat
     2461 tggggggtac agtgcagggg aaagaatagt agacataata gcaacagaca tacaaactaa
     2521 agaattacaa aaacaaatta caaaaattca aaattttcgg gtttattaca gggacagcag
     2581 agatccagtt tggttaaatt cagagaccgg gaaccaaact agcctttaaa aaacataagt
     2641 acaggagcca gcaagatggc tcagtgggta aaggtgccta ccagcaagcc tgacagcctg
     2701 agttcagtcc ccacgaacta cgtggtagga gaggaccaac caactctgga aatctgttct
     2761 gcaaacacat gctcacacac acacacacaa atagtataaa caattttaaa tttcatttaa
     2821 aaataatttg taaacaaaat cattagcaca ggttttagaa agagcctctt ggtgacatca
     2881 agttgatgct gtagatgggg tatcattcct gaggacccaa aaccgggtct cagcctttcc
     2941 ccattctgag agttctctct tttctcagcc actagctgaa gagtagagtg gctcagcact
     3001 gggctcttga gttcccaagt cctacaactg gtcagcctga ctactaacca gccatgaaga
     3061 aacaaggagt ggatgggctg agtctgctgg gatgggagtg gagttagtaa gtggccatgg
     3121 atgtaatgac cccagcaatg ctggctagaa ggcatgcctc ctttccttgt ctggagacgg
     3181 aacgggaggg atcatcttgt actcacagaa gggagaacat tctagctggt tgggccaaaa
     3241 tgtgcaagtt cacctggagg tggtggtgca tgcttttaac tccagtactc aggaggcagg
     3301 gccaggtgga tctctgtgag ttcaagacca gcctgcacta tggagagagt tttgggacag
     3361 ccagagttac acagaaaaat cctggtggaa aatctgaaag aaagagagaa agaaagaaag
     3421 aaagaaagga agaaagaaag aaagagtggc aggcaggcag gcaggaggaa ggaaggaagg
     3481 aaggaaggaa ggaaggaagg aaggaaggaa aataggtgcg acttcaagat ccggagttac
     3541 aagcagaatg cactgtttcc ctaacagggc caagtgtttt gagtaactga aggtgggcat
     3601 gatgcctagg aagcgaaaca agccaagcag atgcacccct tgcctttctt ccgaagggct
     3661 gcagtagcat ggaaaagatg gaaaacaacc aatccattcc ctttgctgat ataacaggct
     3721 ccaaagccaa aacctgtcac tggaggctca agagcagatc tccagccaag aggcaaagga
     3781 atgggggaag ctggagggcc tccctctggt tatccaggct tctgaaggtt caagcaaaga
     3841 aagggttaca accttaaaag gagagcgtcc cggggtatgg gtagaagact gctccacccc
     3901 gacccccagg gtccctaacc gtcttttcct tgggcgagtc agcccaatca caggactgag
     3961 agtgcctctt tagtagcagc aagccacttc ggacacccaa atggaacacc tccagtcagc
     4021 cctcgccgac caccccaccc cctccatcct tttccctcag cctccgattg gctgaatcta
     4081 gagtccctcc ctgctccccc ctctctcccc acccctggtg aaaactgcgg gcttcagcgc
     4141 tgggtgcagc aactggaggc gttggcgcac caggaggagg ctgcagctag gggagtccag
     4201 gtgagagcag gccgacggga gggacccgca catgcaagga ccgccgcagg gcgaggatgc
     4261 aagccttccc cagctacagt tttgggaaag gataccaggg cgctcctata tgggggcgcg
     4321 ggaactgggg aaagaaggtg ctcccaggtc gaggtgggag aggaaggcag tgcggggtca
     4381 cgggctttct ccctgctaac ggacgctttc gaagagtggg tgccggagga gaaccatgag
     4441 gaaggacatc aaggacagcc tttggtcccc aagctcaaat cgctttagtg gtgcgaatag
     4501 agggaggagg tgggtggcaa actggaggga gtccccagcg ggtgacctcg tggctggctg
     4561 ggtgcggggc accgcaggta agaaaaccgc aatgttgcgg gaggggactg ggtggcaggc
     4621 gcgggggagg ggaaagctag aaaggatgcg agggagcgga ggggggaggg agcgggagaa
     4681 tctcaactgg tagaggaaga ttaaaatgag gaaatagcat cagggtgggg ttagccaagc
     4741 cgggcctcag ggaaagggcg caaagtttgt ctgggtgtgg gcttaggtgg gctgggtatg
     4801 agattcgggg cgccgaaaac actgctgcgc ctctgccaaa tcacgctacc cctgtatcta
     4861 gttctgccag gcttctccag ccccagcccc aattcttttc tctagtgtcc ccttccctcc
     4921 cctgaatctc aagcccacac tccctcctcc ataacccact gttatcaaat ctaagtcatt
     4981 tgccacccaa caaccatcag gaggcggaag cagacgggag gagtttgaga tcaacttggg
     5041 ctacatcacg agttccaggc tcaccaaggc ttcttaagga gaccttgtct ctaaaattaa
     5101 ttaattaatt aattaatagt cccctttctc tgccacagaa ccttgggatc tggctcctgg
     5161 tcgcagctcc ccccacccca ggctgacatt cactgccata gcccatccgg aaatcctagt
     5221 ctatttcccc atggatcttg aactgcagag agaatggcag agtggcccgc cctgtgcaaa
     5281 ggatgttcct agcctaggtg gagctcgcga actcgcagac tgtgcctctc ttgggcaagg
     5341 acaggctaga cagcctgccg gtgtgttgag ctagggcact gtggggaagg cagagaacct
     5401 gtgcagggca gcaatgaaca caggaccaga aaactgcagc cctaggaaca ctcaagagct
     5461 ggccatttgc aagcatctct ggcctccgtg cttctcactc atgtcccatg tcttatacag
     5521 gcctctgtgg cacctcgctt gcctgatctc atccctagcc gttaagcttt ctgcatgact
     5581 tatcacttgg ggcataatgc tggataccta ccattttctt agaccccatc aaaatcctat
     5641 ttgagtgtac ggttcggaga acctcattta tccggtaaat gtcttttact ctgctctcag
     5701 ggagctgagg caggacatcc tgagatacat tgggagagga gatacagttt caataaaata
     5761 ataggttggg tggaggtaca tgcctataat gccaccactc aggaaatggt ggcagcttcg
     5821 tgagtttgag gccaacccaa gaaacatagt gaaaccctgt cagtaaataa gtaagcaagt
     5881 atttgagtat ctactatatg ctagggctga cctggacatt aggggtcatc ttctgaacaa
     5941 actagtgctt gagggaggta tttggggttt ttgtttgttt aatggatctg aatgagttcc
     6001 agagactggc tacacagcga tatgactgag cttaacaccc ctaaagcata cagtcagacc
     6061 aattagacaa taaaaggtat gtatagctta ccaaataaaa aaattgtatt ttcaagagag
     6121 tgtctgtctg tgtagccctg gctgttcttg aactcactct gtagaccagg ctggcctgga
     6181 aatccatctg cctgcctctg cctctctgcc tctctgcctc tctgcctctc tctctgcctc
     6241 tctctgcctc tctctgcccc tctctgcccc tctctgcccc tctctgccgc cctctgcctt
     6301 ttgccctctg ccctctgttc tctggcctct gccctctgcc ctctggcctc tggcctctgc
     6361 ctctgcctct tgagtgctgg aatcaaaggt gtgagctctg taggtcttaa gttccagaag
     6421 aaagtaatga agtcacccag cagggaggtg ctcagggaca gcacagacac acacccagga
     6481 cataggctcc cacttccttg gctttctctg agtggcaaag gaccttaggc agtgtcactc
     6541 cctaagagaa ggggataaag agaggggctg aggtattcat catgtgctcc gtggatctca
     6601 agccctcaag gtaaatgggg acccacctgt cctaccagct ggctgacctg tagctttccc
     6661 caccacagaa tccaagtcgg aactcttggc acctagagga tctcgagatc cccgggtacc
     6721 ggtcgccacc atggtgagca agggcgagga gctgttcacc ggggtggtgc ccatcctggt
     6781 cgagctggac ggcgacgtaa acggccacaa gttcagcgtg tccggcgagg gcgagggcga
     6841 tgccacctac ggcaagctga ccctgaagtt catctgcacc accggcaagc tgcccgtgcc
     6901 ctggcccacc ctcgtgacca ccctgaccta cggcgtgcag tgcttcagcc gctaccccga
     6961 ccacatgaag cagcacgact tcttcaagtc cgccatgccc gaaggctacg tccaggagcg
     7021 caccatcttc ttcaaggacg acggcaacta caagacccgc gccgaggtga agttcgaggg
     7081 cgacaccctg gtgaaccgca tcgagctgaa gggcatcgac ttcaaggagg acggcaacat
     7141 cctggggcac aagctggagt acaactacaa cagccacaac gtctatatca tggccgacaa
     7201 gcagaagaac ggcatcaagg tgaacttcaa gatccgccac aacatcgagg acggcagcgt
     7261 gcagctcgcc gaccactacc agcagaacac ccccatcggc gacggccccg tgctgctgcc
     7321 cgacaaccac tacctgagca cccagtccgc cctgagcaaa gaccccaacg agaagcgcga
     7381 tcacatggtc ctgctggagt tcgtgaccgc cgccgggatc actctcggca tggacgagct
     7441 gtacaagtaa agcggccgcg actctagaat tcgatatcaa gcttatcgat aatcaacctc
     7501 tggattacaa aatttgtgaa agattgactg gtattcttaa ctatgttgct ccttttacgc
     7561 tatgtggata cgctgcttta atgcctttgt atcatgctat tgcttcccgt atggctttca
     7621 ttttctcctc cttgtataaa tcctggttgc tgtctcttta tgaggagttg tggcccgttg
     7681 tcaggcaacg tggcgtggtg tgcactgtgt ttgctgacgc aacccccact ggttggggca
     7741 ttgccaccac ctgtcagctc ctttccggga ctttcgcttt ccccctccct attgccacgg
     7801 cggaactcat cgccgcctgc cttgcccgct gctggacagg ggctcggctg ttgggcactg
     7861 acaattccgt ggtgttgtcg gggaaatcat cgtcctttcc ttggctgctc gcctgtgttg
     7921 ccacctggat tctgcgcggg acgtccttct gctacgtccc ttcggccctc aatccagcgg
     7981 accttccttc ccgcggcctg ctgccggctc tgcggcctct tccgcgtctt cgccttcgcc
     8041 ctcagacgag tcggatctcc ctttgggccg cctccccgca tcgataccgt cgacctcgag
     8101 acctagaaaa acatggagca atcacaagta gcaatacagc agctaccaat gctgattgtg
     8161 cctggctaga agcacaagag gaggaggagg tgggttttcc agtcacacct caggtacctt
     8221 taagaccaat gacttacaag gcagctgtag atcttagcca ctttttaaaa gaaaaggggg
     8281 gactggaagg gctaattcac tcccaacgaa gacaagatat ccttgatctg tggatctacc
     8341 acacacaagg ctacttccct gattggcaga actacacacc agggccaggg atcagatatc
     8401 cactgacctt tggatggtgc tacaagctag taccagttga gcaagagaag gtagaagaag
     8461 ccaatgaagg agagaacacc cgcttgttac accctgtgag cctgcatggg atggatgacc
     8521 cggagagaga agtattagag tggaggtttg acagccgcct agcatttcat cacatggccc
     8581 gagagctgca tccggactgt actgggtctc tctggttaga ccagatctga gcctgggagc
     8641 tctctggcta actagggaac ccactgctta agcctcaata aagcttgcct tgagtgcttc
     8701 aagtagtgtg tgcccgtctg ttgtgtgact ctggtaacta gagatccctc agaccctttt
     8761 agtcagtgtg gaaaatctct agcagggccc gtttaaaccc gctgatcagc ctcgactgtg
     8821 ccttctagtt gccagccatc tgttgtttgc ccctcccccg tgccttcctt gaccctggaa
     8881 ggtgccactc ccactgtcct ttcctaataa aatgaggaaa ttgcatcgca ttgtctgagt
     8941 aggtgtcatt ctattctggg gggtggggtg gggcaggaca gcaaggggga ggattgggaa
     9001 gacaatagca ggcatgctgg ggatgcggtg ggctctatgg cttctgaggc ggaaagaacc
     9061 agctggggct ctagggggta tccccnnnnn nnnnnnnnnn nnnnnnnnnn nnnnnnnnnn
     9121 nnnnnnnnnn nnnnnnnnnn nnnnnnnnnn nnnnnnnnnn nnnnnnnnnn nnnnnnnnnn
     9181 nnnnnnnnnn nnnnnnnnnn nnnnnnnnnc nnnnnnnnnn nnnnnnnnnn nnnnnnnnnn
     9241 nnnnnnnnnn nnnnnnnnnn nnnnnnnnnn nnnnnnnnnn nnnnnnnnnn nnnnnnnnnn
     9301 nannnnnnnn nnnnnnnnnn nnnnnnnnnn nnnnnnnnnn nnnnnnnnnn ncctttgacg
     9361 ttggagtcca cgttctttaa tagtggactc ttgttccaaa ctggaacaac actcaaccct
     9421 atctcggtct attcttttga tttataaggg attttgccga tttcggccta ttggttaaaa
     9481 aatgagctga tttaacaaaa atttaacgcg aattaattct gtggaatgtg tgtcagttag
     9541 ggtgtggaaa gtccccaggc tccccagcag gcagaagtat gcaaagcatg catctcaatt
     9601 agtcagcaac caggtgtgga aagtccccag gctccccagc aggcagaagt atgcaaagca
     9661 tgcatctcaa ttagtcagca accatagtcc cgcccctaac tccgcccatc ccgcccctaa
     9721 ctccgcccag ttccgcccat tctccgcccc atggctgact aatttttttt atttatgcag
     9781 aggccgaggc cgcctctgcc tctgagctat tccagaagta gtgaggaggc ttttttggag
     9841 gcctaggctt ttgcaaaaag ctcccgggag cttgtatatc cattttcgga tctgatcagc
     9901 acgtgttgac aattaatcat cggcatagta tatcggcata gtataatacg acaaggtgag
     9961 gaactaaacc atggccaagt tgaccagtgc cgttccggtg ctcaccgcgc gcgacgtcgc
    10021 cggagcggtc gagttctgga ccgaccggct cgggttctcc cgggacttcg tggaggacga
    10081 cttcgccggt gtggtccggg acgacgtgac cctgttcatc agcgcggtcc aggaccaggt
    10141 ggtgccggac aacaccctgg cctgggtgtg ggtgcgcggc ctggacgagc tgtacgccga
    10201 gtggtcggag gtcgtgtcca cgaacttccg ggacgcctcc gggccggcca tgaccgagat
    10261 cggcgagcag ccgtgggggc gggagttcgc cctgcgcgac ccggccggca actgcgtgca
    10321 cttcgtggcc gaggagcagg actgacacgt gctacgagat ttcgattcca ccgccgcctt
    10381 ctatgaaagg ttgggcttcg gaatcgtttt ccgggacgcc ggctggatga tcctccagcg
    10441 cggggatctc atgctggagt tcttcgccca ccccaacttg tttattgcag cttataatgg
    10501 ttacaaataa agcaatagca tcacaaattt cacaaataaa gcattttttt cactgcattc
    10561 tagttgtggt ttgtccaaac tcatcaatgt atcttatcat gtctgtatac cgtcgacctc
    10621 tagctagagc ttggcgtaat catggtcata gctgtttcct gtgtgaaatt gttatccgct
    10681 cacaattcca cacaacatac gagccggaag cataaagtgt aaagcctggg gtgcctaatg
    10741 agtgagctaa ctcacattaa ttgcgttgcg ctcactgccc gctttccagt cgggaaacct
    10801 gtcgtgccag ctgcattaat gaatcggcca acgcgcgggg agaggcggtt tgcgtattgg
    10861 gcgctcttcc gcttcctcgc tcactgactc gctgcgctcg gtcgttcggc tgcggcgagc
    10921 ggtatcagct cactcaaagg cggtaatacg gttatccaca gaatcagggg ataacgcagg
    10981 aaagaacatg tgagcaaaag gccagcaaaa ggccaggaac cgtaaaaagg ccgcgttgct
    11041 ggcgtttttc cataggctcc gcccccctga cgagcatcac aaaaatcgac gctcaagtca
    11101 gaggtggcga aacccgacag gactataaag ataccaggcg tttccccctg gaagctccct
    11161 cgtgcgctct cctgttccga ccctgccgct taccggatac ctgtccgcct ttctcccttc
    11221 gggaagcgtg gcgctttctc atagctcacg ctgtaggtat ctcagttcgg tgtaggtcgt
    11281 tcgctccaag ctgggctgtg tgcacgaacc ccccgttcag cccgaccgct gcgccttatc
    11341 cggtaactat cgtcttgagt ccaacccggt aagacacgac ttatcgccac tggcagcagc
    11401 cactggtaac aggattagca gagcgaggta tgtaggcggt gctacagagt tcttgaagtg
    11461 gtggcctaac tacggctaca ctagaagaac agtatttggt atctgcgctc tgctgaagcc
    11521 agttaccttc ggaaaaagag ttggtagctc ttgatccggc aaacaaacca ccgctggtag
    11581 cggtggtttt tttgtttgca agcagcagat tacgcgcaga aaaaaaggat ctcaagaaga
    11641 tcctttgatc ttttctacgg ggtctgacgc tcagtggaac gaaaactcac gttaagggat
    11701 tttggtcatg agattatcaa aaaggatctt cacctagatc cttttaaatt aaaaatgaag
    11761 ttttaaatca atctaaagta tatatgagta aacttggtct gacagttacc aatgcttaat
    11821 cagtgaggca cctatctcag cgatctgtct atttcgttca tccatagttg cctgactccc
    11881 cgtcgtgtag ataactacga tacgggaggg cttaccatct ggccccagtg ctgcaatgat
    11941 accgcgagac ccacgctcac cggctccaga tttatcagca ataaaccagc cagccggaag
    12001 ggccgagcgc agaagtggtc ctgcaacttt atccgcctcc atccagtcta ttaattgttg
    12061 ccgggaagct agagtaagta gttcgccagt taatagtttg cgcaacgttg ttgccattgc
    12121 tacaggcatc gtggtgtcac gctcgtcgtt tggtatggct tcattcagct ccggttccca
    12181 acgatcaagg cgagttacat gatcccccat gttgtgcaaa aaagcggtta gctccttcgg
    12241 tcctccgatc gttgtcagaa gtaagttggc cgcagtgtta tcactcatgg ttatggcagc
    12301 actgcataat tctcttactg tcatgccatc cgtaagatgc ttttctgtga ctggtgagta
    12361 ctcaaccaag tcattctgag aatagtgtat gcggcgaccg agttgctctt gcccggcgtc
    12421 aatacgggat aataccgcgc cacatagcag aactttaaaa gtgctcatca ttggaaaacg
    12481 ttcttcgggg cgaaaactct caaggatctt accgctgttg agatccagtt cgatgtaacc
    12541 cactcgtgca cccaactgat cttcagcatc ttttactttc accagcgttt ctgggtgagc
    12601 aaaaacagga aggcaaaatg ccgcaaaaaa gggaataagg gcgacacgga aatgttgaat
    12661 actcatactc ttcctttttc aatattattg aagcatttat cagggttatt gtctcatgag
    12721 cggatacata tttgaatgta tttagaaaaa taaacaaata ggggttccgc gcacatttcc
    12781 ccgaaaagtg ccacctgac
//
