[The description below was written by a language model from this plasmid's Addgene catalogue record and the feature table of its GenBank file.]
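Description:
pFThGW is an HIV-1-based lentiviral transfer plasmid derived from the pFUGW backbone, built to express EGFP in mammalian cells, specifically in pyramidal neurons of the rodent cortex. The held sequence record is a 12.8 kb circular plasmid. It is propagated in E. coli through a high-copy ColE1/pUC-type origin with ampicillin selection (AmpR), and also carries an f1 origin. Outside the viral region sits an SV40 promoter/origin and EM7 promoter driving the BleoR (Sh ble) gene with an SV40 poly(A) signal, a cassette that can confer Zeocin resistance in mammalian or bacterial cells but is not packaged into virus.

The viral genome is transcribed in packaging cells from a CMV enhancer/promoter fused to a truncated 5' LTR, followed by the Psi packaging signal, the Rev response element for Rev-dependent nuclear export of the genomic RNA, and the cPPT/CTS, which aids nuclear import of the reverse-transcribed genome. Downstream, a Kozak-initiated EGFP coding sequence is followed by the WPRE, which enhances transcript stability and expression, then a second truncated LTR (annotated as a 5' LTR but occupying the 3' position) and a bGH poly(A) signal. According to the depositor, EGFP is driven by the mouse Thy1.2 promoter. This element is not annotated in the feature table, but a roughly 4 kb unannotated stretch lies between the cPPT/CTS and EGFP, where an internal promoter would be expected. The construct is intended for producing lentivirus that fluorescently labels cortical pyramidal neurons, supporting their optical and electrophysiological monitoring in vivo.
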