Addgene plasmid #27228: pFThGW
Depositing lab: Pavel Osten. Depositing organization: Max Planck Institute for Medical Research. Publication: Lentivirus-based genetic manipulations of cortical neurons and their optical and electrophysiological monitoring in vivo. Dittgen T, Nimmerjahn A, Komai S, Licznerski P, Waters J, Margrie TW, Helmchen F, Denk W, Brecht M, Osten P. Proc Natl Acad Sci U S A. 2004 Dec 28. 101(52):18206-11. 10.1073/pnas.0407976101 PubMed 15608064.
Backbone
  Vector backbone: pFUGW
  Backbone size w/o insert (bp): 9941
  Vector type: Mammalian Expression, Lentiviral
Growth in bacteria
  Bacterial resistance: Ampicillin, 100 μg/mL
  Growth temperature: 37°C
  Growth strain: Stbl3
  Copy number: Unknown
Gene/Insert
  Gene/Insert name: EGFP
  Tag / fusion protein: EGFP
  Cloning method: Restriction Enzyme
  Sequencing primers: 5′ n/a
Terms and licenses: Academic/Nonprofit Terms; Industry Terms: Not Available to Industry
Depositor comments: For rodent cortex pyramidal neuron-specific expression of EGFP under the mouse Thy1.2 promoter
How to cite: pFThGW was a gift from Pavel Osten (Addgene plasmid # 27228 ; http://n2t.net/addgene:27228 ; RRID:Addgene_27228)
