>Addgene plasmid #27228 | pFThGW | addgene partial sequence | sequence record 33507 | 27228 with EGFP-N
ACCATGGTGGCGACCGGTACCCGGGGATCTCGAGATCCTCTAGGTGCCAAGAGTTCCGACTTGGATTCTG
TGGTGGGGAAAGCTACAGGTCAGCCAGCTGGTAGGACAGGTGGGTCCCCATTTACCTTGAGGGCTTGAGA
TCCACGGAGCACATGATGAATACCTCAGCCCCTCTCTTTATCCCCTTCTCTTAGGGAGTGACACTGCCTA
AGGTCCTTTGCCACTCAGAGAAAGCCAAGGAAGTGGGAGCCTATGTCCTGGGTGTGTGTCTGTGCTGTCC
CTGAGCACCTCCCTGCTGGGTGACTTCATTACTTTCTTCTGGAACTTAAGACCTACAGAGCTCACACCTT
TGATTCCAGCACTCAAGAGGCAGAGGCAGAGGCCAGAGGCCAGAGGGCAGAGGGCAGAGGCCAGAGAACA
GAGGGCAGAGGGCAAAAGGCAGAGGGCGGCAGAGAGGGGCAGAGAGGGGCAGAGAGGGGCAGAGAGAGGC
AGAGAGAGGCAGAGAGAGAGGCAGAGAGGCAGAGAGGCAGAGAGGCAGAGGCAGGCAGATGGATTTCCAG
GCCAGCCTGGTCTACAGAGTGAGTTCAAGAACAGCCAGGGCTACACAGACAGACACTCTCTTGAAAATAC
AATTTTTTTATTTGGTAAGCTATACATACCTTTTATTGTCTAATTGGTCTGACTGTATGCTTTAGGGGTG
TTAAGCTCAGTCATATCGCTGTGTAGCCAGTCTCTGGAACTCATTCAGATCCATTAAACAAACAAAAACC
CCAAATACCTCCCTCAAGCACTAGTTTGTTCAGAAGATGACCCCTAATGTCCAGGTCAGCCCTAGCATAT
AGTAGATACTCAAATACTTGCTTACTTATTTACTGACAGGGTTTCACTATGTTTCTTGGGTTGGCCTCAA
ACTCACGAAGCTGCCCACCATTTCCTGAGTGGTGGCATTATAGGCATGTACCTCCACCCAAC
